>Addgene plasmid #31819 | RSRF-Luc-2mut | addgene partial sequence | sequence record 36816 | LucNrev 5'-CCTTATGCAGTTGCTCTCC-3'
GNTNNNAGAAGATGGCGCCGGGCCTTTCTTTATGTTTTTGGCGTCTTCCATTTTACCAACAGTACCGGAA
TGCCAAGCTTACTTAGATCCTCTAGAGAGACACTGGTGGGAGCTGCAGAGCAGAGCTGGGTGGGAGCGCG
GTCACTGCTCGTTCGCGGAACCGCCGGCTCTATCCAGTCTTCTCAGTTGCTCGCTGCAGTCGCGGTTGGA
GTAGTAGGCGCCTCAGCTGGCGCCTTTATAGAAGCGCTGTGAATGGATGGACGGTCGAATTGTTTGATCG
ATAAATCGTTTTCCTCTCGGCCCGCTGCGCCGGCGAAATATCGTAGCTTCCAGGATTGTTTGATCGATAA
ATCGTTTTCTCTCGGCCCGCTGCGCCGGCGAAATATCGTAGCTTCCAGTCGACCTGCAGCCCAAGCTGGG
TTATGTTAGCTCAGTTACAGTACCATAAGATACATTGATGAGTTTGGACAAACCACAACTAGAATGCAGT
GAAAAAAATGCTTTATTTGTGAAATTTGTGATGCTATTGCTTTATTTGTAACCATTATAAGCTGCAATAA
ACAAGTTAACAACAACAATTGCATTCATTTTATGTTTCAGGTTCAGGGGGAGGTGTGGGAGGTTTTTTAA
AGCAAGTAAAACCTCCACGTACCTTAATATTACTTACTTATCATGGTAGCTTGGGCTGGCGTAATAGCGA
AGAGGCCCGCACCGATCGCCCTTCCCAACAGTTGCGCAGCCTGAATGGCGAATGGCAAATTGTAAGCGTT
AATATTTTGTTAAAATTCGCGTTAAATTTTTGTTAAATCAGCTCATTTTTTAACCAATAGGCCGAAATCG
GCAAAATCCCTTATAAATCAAAAGAATAGACCGAGATAGGGTTGAGTGTTGTTCCAGTTTGGNACAAGAG
TCCACTATTAAAGAACGTGGACTCCA
