[The description below was written by a language model from this plasmid's Addgene catalogue record.]
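Description:
RSRF-Luc-2mut is a mammalian luciferase reporter plasmid built on the promoterless pGL2-basic backbone (about 5.6 kb before insertion). It is maintained in E. coli as a high-copy plasmid under ampicillin selection. The backbone was first modified by placing a minimal c-fos promoter fragment between the SmaI and BglII sites upstream of the firefly luciferase coding region. This provides a basal transcription start that gives little activity on its own and depends on added upstream elements for regulated expression.

The insert is a short segment of the mouse Nur77/NR4A1 promoter spanning positions -307 to -242, cloned into a SalI site within the c-fos promoter fragment; the record does not say whether the SalI sites were preserved. In its native form this region carries two RSRF (MEF2-type) binding sites that confer MEF2-dependent transcription. In this construct both sites have been altered by point substitutions at their flanking positions, which is intended to abolish factor binding. The plasmid therefore serves as the double-mutant negative control for a corresponding wild-type reporter. Any loss of luciferase induction relative to the intact element can be attributed to the two RSRF/MEF2 sites.

The associated work concerns regulation of Nur77 during activation-induced apoptosis, so the construct is suited to transient transfection assays testing whether stimuli or co-expressed factors act on the Nur77 promoter through these sites. No feature table was supplied, so other details, including insert orientation, are not stated in the record.
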