Addgene plasmid #31819: RSRF-Luc-2mut
Depositing lab: Astar Winoto. Depositing organization: University of California, Berkeley. Publication: Regulation of the Nur77 orphan steroid receptor in activation-induced apoptosis. Woronicz JD, Lina A, Calnan BJ, Szychowski S, Cheng L, Winoto A. Mol Cell Biol. 1995 Nov;15(11):6364-76. PubMed 7565789.
Backbone
  Vector backbone: pGL2-basic
  Backbone manufacturer: Promega
  Backbone size w/o insert (bp): 5600
  Modifications to backbone: The minimal c-fos promoter fragment was cloned into the SmaI and BglII sites of pGL2 basic.
  Vector type: Mammalian Expression, Luciferase
Growth in bacteria
  Bacterial resistance: Ampicillin, 100 μg/mL
  Growth temperature: 37°C
  Growth strain: DH5alpha
  Copy number: High Copy
Gene/Insert
  Gene/Insert name: Mutant MEF2-dependent promoter (-307 to -242 of Nur77/NR4A1)
  Species: M. musculus (mouse)
  Mutation: two CTATATTTAG RSRF sites mutated to CGATATTTCG
  Promoter: mutated MEF2-dependent (-307 to -242 of Nur77/NR4A1)
  Cloning method: Restriction Enzyme; 5′ cloning site SalI (unknown if destroyed); 3′ cloning site SalI (unknown if destroyed)
  Sequencing primers: 5′ EBV-reverse; 3′ LucNrev
Terms and licenses: Academic/Nonprofit Terms; Industry Terms: Not Available to Industry
Depositor comments: The minimal c-fos promoter fragment was cloned into the SmaI and BglII sites of pGL2 basic. The mutated RSRF sequence (two CTATATTTAG RSRF sites mutated to CGATATTTCG) of the -307 to -242 Nur77/NR4A1 promoter region was cloned in to the SalI site of this SmaI/BglII fragment.
How to cite: RSRF-Luc-2mut was a gift from Astar Winoto (Addgene plasmid # 31819 ; http://n2t.net/addgene:31819 ; RRID:Addgene_31819)
